>Addgene plasmid #116733 | pHAGE-EPHA3 | addgene full sequence | sequence record 241217 | Addgene NGS Result
TGGAAGGGCTAATTCACTCCCAAAGAAGACAAGATATCCTTGATCTGTGGATCTACCACACACAAGGCTA
CTTCCCTGATTAGCAGAACTACACACCAGGGCCAGGGGTCAGATATCCACTGACCTTTGGATGGTGCTAC
AAGCTAGTACCAGTTGAGCCAGATAAGGTAGAAGAGGCCAATAAAGGAGAGAACACCAGCTTGTTACACC
CTGTGAGCCTGCATGGGATGGATGACCCGGAGAGAGAAGTGTTAGAGTGGAGGTTTGACAGCCGCCTAGC
ATTTCATCACGTGGCCCGAGAGCTGCATCCGGAGTACTTCAAGAACTGCTGATATCGAGCTTGCTACAAG
GGACTTTCCGCTGGGGACTTTCCAGGGAGGCGTGGCCTGGGCGGGACTGGGGAGTGGCGAGCCCTCAGAT
CCTGCATATAAGCAGCTGCTTTTTGCCTGTACTGGGTCTCTCTGGTTAGACCAGATCTGAGCCTGGGAGC
TCTCTGGCTAACTAGGGAACCCACTGCTTAAGCCTCAATAAAGCTTGCCTTGAGTGCTTCAAGTAGTGTG
TGCCCGTCTGTTGTGTGACTCTGGTAACTAGAGATCCCTCAGACCCTTTTAGTCAGTGTGGAAAATCTCT
AGCAGTGGCGCCCGAACAGGGACTTGAAAGCGAAAGGGAAACCAGAGGAGCTCTCTCGACGCAGGACTCG
GCTTGCTGAAGCGCGCACGGCAAGAGGCGAGGGGCGGCGACTGGTGAGTACGCCAAAAATTTTGACTAGC
GGAGGCTAGAAGGAGAGAGATGGGTGCGAGAGCGTCAGTATTAAGCGGGGGAGAATTAGATCGCGATGGG
AAAAAATTCGGTTAAGGCCAGGGGGAAAGAAAAAATATAAATTAAAACATATAGTATGGGCAAGCAGGGA
GCTAGAACGATTCGCAGTTAATCCTGGCCTGTTAGAAACATCAGAAGGCTGTAGACAAATACTGGGACAG
CTACAACCATCCCTTCAGACAGGATCAGAAGAACTTAGATCATTATATAATACAGTAGCAACCCTCTATT
GTGTGCATCAAAGGATAGAGATAAAAGACACCAAGGAAGCTTTAGACAAGATAGAGGAAGAGCAAAACAA
AAGTAAGACCACCGCACAGCAAGCGGCCGGCCGCTGATCTTCAGACCTGGAGGAGGAGATATGAGGGACA
ATTGGAGAAGTGAATTATATAAATATAAAGTAGTAAAAATTGAACCATTAGGAGTAGCACCCACCAAGGC
AAAGAGAAGAGTGGTGCAGAGAGAAAAAAGAGCAGTGGGAATAGGAGCTTTGTTCCTTGGGTTCTTGGGA
GCAGCAGGAAGCACTATGGGCGCAGCGTCAATGACGCTGACGGTACAGGCCAGACAATTATTGTCTGGTA
TAGTGCAGCAGCAGAACAATTTGCTGAGGGCTATTGAGGCGCAACAGCATCTGTTGCAACTCACAGTCTG
GGGCATCAAGCAGCTCCAGGCAAGAATCCTGGCTGTGGAAAGATACCTAAAGGATCAACAGCTCCTGGGG
ATTTGGGGTTGCTCTGGAAAACTCATTTGCACCACTGCTGTGCCTTGGAATGCTAGTTGGAGTAATAAAT
CTCTGGAACAGATTTGGAATCACACGACCTGGATGGAGTGGGACAGAGAAATTAACAATTACACAAGCTT
AATACACTCCTTAATTGAAGAATCGCAAAACCAGCAAGAAAAGAATGAACAAGAATTATTGGAATTAGAT
AAATGGGCAAGTTTGTGGAATTGGTTTAACATAACAAATTGGCTGTGGTATATAAAATTATTCATAATGA
TAGTAGGAGGCTTGGTAGGTTTAAGAATAGTTTTTGCTGTACTTTCTATAGTGAATAGAGTTAGGCAGGG
ATATTCACCATTATCGTTTCAGACCCACCTCCCAACCCCGAGGGGACCCGACAGGCCCGAAGGAATAGAA
GAAGAAGGTGGAGAGAGAGACAGAGACAGATCCATTCGATTAGTGAACGGATCTCGACGGTATCGCCGAA
TTCACAAATGGCAGTATTCATCCACAATTTTAAAAGAAAAGGGGGGATTGGGGGGTACAGTGCAGGGGAA
AGAATAGTAGACATAATAGCAACAGACATACAAACTAAAGAATTACAAAAACAAATTACAAAAATTCAAA
ATTTTCGGGTTTATTACAGGGACAGCAGAGATCCAGTTTGGACTAGTCGTGAGGCTCCGGTGCCCGTCAG
TGGGCAGAGCGCACATCGCCCACAGTCCCCGAGAAGTTGGGGGGAGGGGTCGGCAATTGAACCGGTGCCT
AGAGAAGGTGGCGCGGGGTAAACTGGGAAAGTGATGTCGTGTACTGGCTCCGCCTTTTTCCCGAGGGTGG
GGGAGAACCGTATATAAGTGCAGTAGTCGCCGTGAACGTTCTTTTTCGCAACGGGTTTGCCGCCAGAACA
CAGGTAAGTGCCGTGTGTGGTTCCCGCGGGCCTGGCCTCTTTACGGGTTATGGCCCTTGCGTGCCTTGAA
TTACTTCCACCTGGCTGCAGTACGTGATTCTTGATCCCGAGCTTCGGGTTGGAAGTGGGTGGGAGAGTTC
GAGGCCTTGCGCTTAAGGAGCCCCTTCGCCTCGTGCTTGAGTTGAGGCCTGGCCTGGGCGCTGGGGCCGC
CGCGTGCGAATCTGGTGGCACCTTCGCGCCTGTCTCGCTGCTTTCGATAAGTCTCTAGCCATTTAAAATT
TTTGATGACCTGCTGCGACGCTTTTTTTCTGGCAAGATAGTCTTGTAAATGCGGGCCAAGATCTGCACAC
TGGTATTTCGGTTTTTGGGGCCGCGGGCGGCGACGGGGCCCGTGCGTCCCAGCGCACATGTTCGGCGAGG
CGGGGCCTGCGAGCGCGGCCACCGAGAATCGGACGGGGGTAGTCTCAAGCTGGCCGGCCTGCTCTGGTGC
CTGGCCTCGCGCCGCCGTGTATCGCCCCGCCCTGGGCGGCAAGGCTGGCCCGGTCGGCACCAGTTGCGTG
AGCGGAAAGATGGCCGCTTCCCGGCCCTGCTGCAGGGAGCTCAAAATGGAGGACGCGGCGCTCGGGAGAG
CGGGCGGGTGAGTCACCCACACAAAGGAAAAGGGCCTTTCCGTCCTCAGCCGTCGCTTCATGTGACTCCA
CGGAGTACCGGGCGCCGTCCAGGCACCTCGATTAGTTCTCGAGCTTTTGGAGTACGTCGTCTTTAGGTTG
GGGGGAGGGGTTTTATGCGATGGAGTTTCCCCACACTGAGTGGGTGGAGACTGAAGTTAGGCCAGCTTGG
CACTTGATGTAATTCTCCTTGGAATTTGCCCTTTTTGAGTTTGGATCTTGGTTCATTCTCAAGCCTCAGA
CAGTGGTTCAAAGTTTTTTTCTTCCATTTCAGGTGTCGTGAAGCGGCCCTGCAGATATCAACAAGTTTGT
ACAAAAAAGCAGGCACCATGGATTGTCAGCTCTCCATCCTCCTCCTTCTCAGCTGCTCTGTTCTCGACAG
CTTCGGGGAACTGATTCCGCAGCCTTCCAATGAAGTCAATCTACTGGATTCAAAAACAATTCAAGGGGAG
CTGGGCTGGATCTCTTATCCATCACATGGGTGGGAAGAGATCAGTGGTGTGGATGAACATTACACACCCA
TCAGGACTTACCAGGTGTGCAATGTCATGGACCACAGTCAAAACAATTGGCTGAGAACAAACTGGGTCCC
CAGGAACTCAGCTCAGAAGATTTATGTGGAGCTCAAGTTCACTCTACGAGACTGCAATAGCATTCCATTG
GTTTTAGGAACTTGCAAGGAGACATTCAACCTGTACTACATGGAGTCTGATGATGATCATGGGGTGAAAT
TTCGAGAGCATCAGTTTACAAAGATTGACACCATTGCAGCTGATGAAAGTTTCACTCAAATGGATCTTGG
GGACCGTATTCTGAAGCTCAACACTGAGATTAGAGAAGTAGGTCCTGTCAACAAGAAGGGATTTTATTTG
GCATTTCAAGATGTTGGTGCTTGTGTTGCCTTGGTGTCTGTGAGAGTATACTTCAAAAAGTGCCCATTTA
CAGTGAAGAATCTGGCTATGTTTCCAGACACGGTACCCATGGACTCCCAGTCCCTGGTGGAGGTTAGAGG
GTCTTGTGTCAACAATTCTAAGGAGGAAGATCCTCCAAGGATGTACTGCAGTACAGAAGGCGAATGGCTT
GTACCCATTGGCAAGTGTTCCTGCAATGCTGGCTATGAAGAAAGAGGTTTTATGTGCCAAGCTTGTCGAC
CAGGTTTCTACAAGGCATTGGATGGTAATATGAAGTGTGCTAAGTGCCCGCCTCACAGTTCTACTCAGGA
AGATGGTTCAATGAACTGCAGGTGTGAGAATAATTACTTCCGGGCAGACAAAGACCCTCCATCCATGGCT
TGTACCCGACCTCCATCTTCACCAAGAAATGTTATCTCTAATATAAACGAGACCTCAGTTATCCTGGACT
GGAGTTGGCCCCTGGACACAGGAGGCCGGAAAGATGTTACCTTCAACATCATATGTAAAAAATGTGGGTG
GAATATAAAACAGTGTGAGCCATGCAGCCCAAATGTCCGCTTCCTCCCTCGACAGTTTGGACTCACCAAC
ACCACGGTGACAGTGACAGACCTTCTGGCACATACTAACTACACCTTTGAGATTGATGCCGTTAATGGGG
TGTCAGAGCTGAGCTCCCCACCAAGACAGTTTGCTGCGGTCAGCATCACAACTAATCAGGCTGCTCCATC
ACCTGTCCTGACGATTAAGAAAGATCGGACCTCCAGAAATAGCATCTCTTTGTCCTGGCAAGAACCTGAA
CATCCTAATGGGATCATATTGGACTACGAGGTCAAATACTATGAAAAGCAGGAACAAGAAACAAGTTATA
CCATTCTGAGGGCAAGAGGCACAAATGTTACCATCAGTAGCCTCAAGCCTGACACTATATACGTATTCCA
AATCCGAGCCCGAACAGCCGCTGGATATGGGACGAACAGCCGCAAGTTTGAGTTTGAAACTAGTCCAGAC
TCTTTCTCCATCTCTGGTGAAAGTAGCCAAGTGGTCATGATCGCCATTTCAGCGGCAGTAGCAATTATTC
TCCTCACTGTTGTCATCTATGTTTTGATTGGGAGGTTCTGTGGCTATAAGTCAAAACATGGGGCAGATGA
AAAAAGACTTCATTTTGGCAATGGGCATTTAAAACTTCCAGGTCTCAGGACTTATGTTGACCCACATACA
TATGAAGACCCTACCCAAGCTGTTCATGAGTTTGCCAAGGAATTGGATGCCACCAACATATCCATTGATA
AAGTTGTTGGAGCAGGTGAATTTGGAGAGGTGTGCAGTGGTCGCTTAAAACTTCCTTCAAAAAAAGAGAT
TTCAGTGGCCATTAAGACCCTGAAAGTTGGCTACACAGAAAAGCAGAGGAGAGACTTCCTGGGAGAAGCA
AGCATTATGGGACAGTTTGACCACCCCAATATCATTCGACTGGAAGGAGTTGTTACCAAAAGTAAGCCAG
TTATGATTGTCACAGAATACATGGAGAATGGTTCCTTGGATAGTTTCCTACGTAAACACGATGCCCAGTT
TACTGTCATTCAGCTAGTGGGGATGCTTCGAGGGATAGCATCTGGCATGAAGTACCTGTCAGACATGGGC
TATGTTCACCGAGACCTCGCTGCTCGGAACATCTTGATCAACAGTAACTTGGTGTGTAAGGTTTCTGATT
TCGGACTTTCGCGTGTCCTGGAGGATGACCCAGAAGCTGCTTATACAACAAGAGGAGGGAAGATCCCAAT
CAGGTGGACATCACCAGAAGCTATAGCCTACCGCAAGTTCACGTCAGCCAGCGATGTATGGAGTTATGGG
ATTGTTCTCTGGGAGGTGATGTCTTATGGAGAGAGACCATACTGGGAGATGTCCAATCAGGATGTAATTA
AAGCTGTAGATGAGGGCTATCGACTGCCACCCCCCATGGACTGCCCAGCTGCCTTGTATCAGCTGATGCT
GGACTGCTGGCAGAAAGACAGGAACAACAGACCCAAGTTTGAGCAGATTGTTAGTATTCTGGACAAGCTT
ATCCGGAATCCCGGCAGCCTGAAGATCATCACCAGTGCAGCCGCAAGGCCATCAAACCTTCTTCTGGACC
AAAGCAATGTGGATATCACTACCTTCCGCACAACAGGTGACTGGCTTAATGGTGTCTGGACAGCACACTG
CAAGGAAATCTTCACGGGTGTGGAGTACAGTTCTTGTGACACAATAGCCAAGATTTCCACAGATGACATG
AAAAAGGTTGGTGTCACCGTGGTTGGGCCACAGAAGAAGATCATCAGTAGCATTAAAGCTCTAGAAACGC
AATCAAAGAATGGCCCAGTTCCCGTGTAGAACCCAGCTTTCTTGTACAAAGTGGTTGATATCCAGCACAG
TGGCGGCCGCTCGAGTCTAGAGGGCCCGCGGTTCGAAGGTAAGCCTATCCCTAACCCTCTCCTCGGTCTC
GATTCTACGCGTACCGGTTAGTAATGAGATCCCTCCCCCCCCCCTAACGTTACTGGCCGAAGCCGCTTGG
AATAAGGCCGGTGTGCGTTTGTCTATATGTTATTTTCCACCATATTGCCGTCTTTTGGCAATGTGAGGGC
CCGGAAACCTGGCCCTGTCTTCTTGACGAGCATTCCTAGGGGTCTTTCCCCTCTCGCCAAAGGAATGCAA
GGTCTGTTGAATGTCGTGAAGGAAGCAGTTCCTCTGGAAGCTTCTTGAAGACAAACAACGTCTGTAGCGA
CCCTTTGCAGGCAGCGGAACCCCCCACCTGGCGACAGGTGCCTCTGCGGCCAAAAGCCACGTGTATAAGA
TACACCTGCAAAGGCGGCACAACCCCAGTGCCACGTTGTGAGTTGGATAGTTGTGGAAAGAGTCAAATGG
CTCTCCTCAAGCGTATTCAACAAGGGGCTGAAGGATGCCCAGAAGGTACCCCATTGTATGGGATCTGATC
TGGGGCCTCGGTGCACATGCTTTACATGTGTTTAGTCGAGGTTAAAAAAACGTCTAGGCCCCCCGAACCA
CGGGGACGTGGTTTTCCTTTGAAAAACACGATGATAATATGGCCACACATATGGTGAGCAAGGGCGAGGA
GCTGTTCACCGGGGTGGTGCCCATCCTGGTCGAGCTGGACGGCGACGTAAACGGCCACAAGTTCAGCGTG
TCCGGCGAGGGCGAGGGCGATGCCACCTACGGCAAGCTGACCCTGAAGTTCATCTGCACCACCGGCAAGC
TGCCCGTGCCCTGGCCCACCCTCGTGACCACCCTGACCTACGGCGTGCAGTGCTTCAGCCGCTACCCCGA
CCACATGAAGCAGCACGACTTCTTCAAGTCCGCCATGCCCGAAGGCTACGTCCAGGAGCGCACCATCTTC
TTCAAGGACGACGGCAACTACAAGACCCGCGCCGAGGTGAAGTTCGAGGGCGACACCCTGGTGAACCGCA
TCGAGCTGAAGGGCATCGACTTCAAGGAGGACGGCAACATCCTGGGGCACAAGCTGGAGTACAACTACAA
CAGCCACAACGTCTATATCATGGCCGACAAGCAGAAGAACGGCATCAAGGTGAACTTCAAGATCCGCCAC
AACATCGAGGACGGCAGCGTGCAGCTCGCCGACCACTACCAGCAGAACACCCCCATCGGCGACGGCCCCG
TGCTGCTGCCCGACAACCACTACCTGAGCACCCAGTCCGCCCTGAGCAAAGACCCCAACGAGAAGCGCGA
TCACATGGTCCTGCTGGAGTTCGTGACCGCCGCCGGGATCACTCTCGGCATGGACGAGCTGTACAAGTAA
ATCGATAGATCCTAATCAACCTCTGGATTACAAAATTTGTGAAAGATTGACTGGTATTCTTAACTATGTT
GCTCCTTTTACGCTATGTGGATACGCTGCTTTAATGCCTTTGTATCATGCTATTGCTTCCCGTATGGCTT
TCATTTTCTCCTCCTTGTATAAATCCTGGTTGCTGTCTCTTTATGAGGAGTTGTGGCCCGTTGTCAGGCA
ACGTGGCGTGGTGTGCACTGTGTTTGCTGACGCAACCCCCACTGGTTGGGGCATTGCCACCACCTGTCAG
CTCCTTTCCGGGACTTTCGCTTTCCCCCTCCCTATTGCCACGGCGGAACTCATCGCCGCCTGCCTTGCCC
GCTGCTGGACAGGGGCTCGGCTGTTGGGCACTGACAATTCCGTGGTGTTGTCGGGGAAATCATCGTCCTT
TCCTTGGCTGCTCGCCTGTGTTGCCACCTGGATTCTGCGCGGGACGTCCTTCTGCTACGTCCCTTCGGCC
CTCAATCCAGCGGACCTTCCTTCCCGCGGCCTGCTGCCGGCTCTGCGGCCTCTTCCGCGTCTTCGCCTTC
GCCCTCAGACGAGTCGGATCTCCCTTTGGGCCGCCTCCCCGCCTGAGATCCTTTAAGACCAATGACTTAC
AAGGCAGCTGTAGATCTTAGCCACTTTTTAAAAGAAAAGGGGGGACTGGAAGGGCTAATTCACTCCCAAC
GAAGACAAGATCTGCTTTTTGCTTGTACTGGGTCTCTCTGGTTAGACCAGATCTGAGCCTGGGAGCTCTC
TGGCTAACTAGGGAACCCACTGCTTAAGCCTCAATAAAGCTTGCCTTGAGTGCTTCAAGTAGTGTGTGCC
CGTCTGTTGTGTGACTCTGGTAACTAGAGATCCCTCAGACCCTTTTAGTCAGTGTGGAAAATCTCTAGCA
GTAGTAGTTCATGTCATCTTATTATTCAGTATTTATAACTTGCAAAGAAATGAATATCAGAGAGTGAGAG
GCCCGGGTTAATTAAGGAAAGGGCTAGATCATTCTTGAAGACGAAAGGGCCTCGTGATACGCCTATTTTT
ATAGGTTAATGTCATGATAATAATGGTTTCTTAGACGTCAGGTGGCACTTTTCGGGGAAATGTGCGCGGA
ACCCCTATTTGTTTATTTTTCTAAATACATTCAAATATGTATCCGCTCATGAGACAATAACCCTGATAAA
TGCTTCAATAATATTGAAAAAGGAAGAGTATGAGTATTCAACATTTCCGTGTCGCCCTTATTCCCTTTTT
TGCGGCATTTTGCCTTCCTGTTTTTGCTCACCCAGAAACGCTGGTGAAAGTAAAAGATGCTGAAGATCAG
TTGGGTGCACGAGTGGGTTACATCGAACTGGATCTCAACAGCGGTAAGATCCTTGAGAGTTTTCGCCCCG
AAGAACGTTTTCCAATGATGAGCACTTTTAAAGTTCTGCTATGTGGCGCGGTATTATCCCGTGTTGACGC
CGGGCAAGAGCAACTCGGTCGCCGCATACACTATTCTCAGAATGACTTGGTTGAGTACTCACCAGTCACA
GAAAAGCATCTTACGGATGGCATGACAGTAAGAGAATTATGCAGTGCTGCCATAACCATGAGTGATAACA
CTGCGGCCAACTTACTTCTGACAACGATCGGAGGACCGAAGGAGCTAACCGCTTTTTTGCACAACATGGG
GGATCATGTAACTCGCCTTGATCGTTGGGAACCGGAGCTGAATGAAGCCATACCAAACGACGAGCGTGAC
ACCACGATGCCTGTAGCAATGGCAACAACGTTGCGCAAACTATTAACTGGCGAACTACTTACTCTAGCTT
CCCGGCAACAATTAATAGACTGGATGGAGGCGGATAAAGTTGCAGGACCACTTCTGCGCTCGGCCCTTCC
GGCTGGCTGGTTTATTGCTGATAAATCTGGAGCCGGTGAGCGTGGGTCTCGCGGTATCATTGCAGCACTG
GGGCCAGATGGTAAGCCCTCCCGTATCGTAGTTATCTACACGACGGGGAGTCAGGCAACTATGGATGAAC
GAAATAGACAGATCGCTGAGATAGGTGCCTCACTGATTAAGCATTGGTAACTGTCAGACCAAGTTTACTC
ATATATACTTTAGATTGATTTAAAACTTCATTTTTAATTTAAAAGGATCTAGGTGAAGATCCTTTTTGAT
AATCTCATGACCAAAATCCCTTAACGTGAGTTTTCGTTCCACTGAGCGTCAGACCCCGTAGAAAAGATCA
AAGGATCTTCTTGAGATCCTTTTTTTCTGCGCGTAATCTGCTGCTTGCAAACAAAAAAACCACCGCTACC
AGCGGTGGTTTGTTTGCCGGATCAAGAGCTACCAACTCTTTTTCCGAAGGTAACTGGCTTCAGCAGAGCG
CAGATACCAAATACTGTTCTTCTAGTGTAGCCGTAGTTAGGCCACCACTTCAAGAACTCTGTAGCACCGC
CTACATACCTCGCTCTGCTAATCCTGTTACCAGTGGCTGCTGCCAGTGGCGATAAGTCGTGTCTTACCGG
GTTGGACTCAAGACGATAGTTACCGGATAAGGCGCAGCGGTCGGGCTGAACGGGGGGTTCGTGCACACAG
CCCAGCTTGGAGCGAACGACCTACACCGAACTGAGATACCTACAGCGTGAGCTATGAGAAAGCGCCACGC
TTCCCGAAGGGAGAAAGGCGGACAGGTATCCGGTAAGCGGCAGGGTCGGAACAGGAGAGCGCACGAGGGA
GCTTCCAGGGGGAAACGCCTGGTATCTTTATAGTCCTGTCGGGTTTCGCCACCTCTGACTTGAGCGTCGA
TTTTTGTGATGCTCGTCAGGGGGGCGGAGCCTATGGAAAAACGCCAGCAACGCGGCCTTTTTACGGTTCC
TGGCCTTTTGCTGGCCTTTTGCTCACATGTTCTTTCCTGCGTTATCCCCTGATTCTGTGGATAACCGTAT
TACCGCCTTTGAGTGAGCTGATACCGCTCGCCGCAGCCGAACGACCGAGCGCAGCGAGTCAGTGAGCGAG
GAAGCGGAAGAGCGCCCAATACGCAAACCGCCTCTCCCCGCGCGTTGGCCGATTCATTAATGCAGCAAGC
TCATGGCTGACTAATTTTTTTTATTTATGCAGAGGCCGAGGCCGCCTCGGCCTCTGAGCTATTCCAGAAG
TAGTGAGGAGGCTTTTTTGGAGGCCTAGGCTTTTGCAAAAAGCTCCCCGTGGCACGACAGGTTTCCCGAC
TGGAAAGCGGGCAGTGAGCGCAACGCAATTAATGTGAGTTAGCTCACTCATTAGGCACCCCAGGCTTTAC
ACTTTATGCTTCCGGCTCGTATGTTGTGTGGAATTGTGAGCGGATAACAATTTCACACAGGAAACAGCTA
TGACATGATTACGAATTTCACAAATAAAGCATTTTTTTCACTGCATTCTAGTTGTGGTTTGTCCAAACTC
ATCAATGTATCTTATCATGTCTGGATCAACTGGATAACTCAAGCTAACCAAAATCATCCCAAACTTCCCA
CCCCATACCCTATTACCACTGCCAATTACCTGTGGTTTCATTTACTCTAAACCTGTGATTCCTCTGAATT
ATTTTCATTTTAAAGAAATTGTATTTGTTAAATATGTACTACAAACTTAGTAGT
Features (pLannotate 1.2.2; 27 found; start..end, strand, type, name):
    377..634     +  LTR            5' LTR (truncated): truncated 5' long terminal repeat (LTR) from HIV-1
    681..806     +  misc_feature   HIV-1 Ψ: packaging signal of human immunodeficiency virus type 1
    790..1128    +  CDS            HIV-1 gag (fragment): gag protein from human immunodeficiency virus 1; gag
   1303..1536    +  misc_feature   RRE: The Rev response element (RRE) of HIV-1 allows for Rev-dependent mRNA export from the nucleus to the cytoplasm.
   1913..2013    +  CDS            Rev (fragment): human immunodeficiency virus 1 (HIV-1) Rev protein; rev; enhances nuclear export of unspliced and incompletely spliced viral mRNAs
   2058..2175    +  misc_feature   cPPT/CTS: central polypurine tract and central termination sequence of HIV-1
   2223..3401    +  promoter       EF-1α promoter: strong constitutive promoter for human elongation factor EF-1α
   3422..3442    +  protein_bind   attB1: mutant version of attB; core recombination site for the Gateway® BP reaction BP Clonase™
   3448..6396    +  CDS            EPHA3: EPHA3_HUMAN - Also known as ETK, ETK1, HEK, TYRO4. Experimental evidence at protein level: Swiss-Prot protein existence level 1. Receptor tyrosine kinase which binds promiscuously membrane- bound ephrin family ligands residing on adjacent cells, leading to contact-dependent bidirectional signaling into neighboring cells. The signaling pathway downstream of the receptor is referred to as forward signaling while the signaling pathway downstream of the ephrin ligand is referred to as reverse signaling. Highly promiscuous for ephrin-A ligands it binds preferentially EFNA5. Upon activation by EFNA5
   6401..6425    -  protein_bind   attB2: mutant version of attB; recombination site for the Gateway® BP reaction BP Clonase™
   6478..6519    +  CDS            V5 tag: epitope tag from simian virus 5
   6645..7107    +  misc_feature   IRES: internal ribosome entry site (IRES) of the encephalomyocarditis virus (EMCV)
   7121..7840    +  CDS            EGFP: the original enhanced GFP (Yang et al., 1996) mammalian codon-optimized
   7854..8442    +  misc_feature   WPRE: woodchuck hepatitis virus posttranscriptional regulatory element
   8450..8515    +  CDS            nef (fragment): NEF_HV1Z2 - Experimental evidence at protein level: Swiss-Prot protein existence level 1. Extracellular Nef protein targets CD4(+) T-lymphocytes for apoptosis by interacting with CXCR4 surface receptors. From Human immunodeficiency virus type 1 group M subtype D (isolate Z2/CDC-Z34) (HIV-1).
   8517..8750    +  LTR            3' LTR (ΔU3): self-inactivating 3' long terminal repeat (LTR) from HIV-1
   8955..9059    +  promoter       AmpR promoter: bla
   9060..9920    +  CDS            AmpR: β-lactamase; bla; confers resistance to ampicillin, carbenicillin, and related antibiotics
  10091..10679   +  rep_origin     ori: high-copy-number ColE1/pMB1/pBR322/pUC origin of replication
  10862..10916   +  CDS            lacI (fragment): lac repressor; lacI; The lac repressor binds to the lac operator to inhibit transcription in E. coli. This inhibition can be relieved by adding lactose or isopropyl-β-D-thiogalactopyranoside (IPTG).
  10922..11015   +  rep_origin     SV40 ori (fragment): SV40 origin of replication
  11040..11077   +  CDS            lacI (fragment): lac repressor; lacI; The lac repressor binds to the lac operator to inhibit transcription in E. coli. This inhibition can be relieved by adding lactose or isopropyl-β-D-thiogalactopyranoside (IPTG).
  11090..11111   +  protein_bind   CAP binding site: CAP binding activates transcription in the presence of cAMP. E. coli catabolite activator protein
  11126..11156   +  promoter       lac promoter: promoter for the E. coli lac operon
  11160..11182   +  protein_bind   lac operator (fragment): The lac repressor binds to the lac operator to inhibit transcription in E. coli. This inhibition can be relieved by adding lactose or isopropyl-β-D-thiogalactopyranoside (IPTG). lac repressor encoded by lacI
  11214..11297   +  polyA_signal   SV40 poly(A) signal (fragment): SV40 polyadenylation signal
  11464..329     +  CDS            nef (fragment) (across the origin): NEF_HV1BR - Experimental evidence at protein level: Swiss-Prot protein existence level 1. Extracellular Nef protein targets CD4(+) T-lymphocytes for apoptosis by interacting with CXCR4 surface receptors (PubMed:14990729). From Human immunodeficiency virus type 1 group M subtype B (isolate BRU/LAI) (HIV-1).
