[The description below was written by a language model from this plasmid's Addgene catalogue record and pLannotate feature annotations shown in this document.]
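Description:
pHAGE-EPHA3 is a lentiviral expression plasmid of about 11.5 kb, built on the pHAGE backbone and carrying the wild-type human EPHA3 open reading frame. EPHA3 encodes an Eph-family receptor tyrosine kinase that binds ephrin-A ligands. In bacteria the plasmid is maintained by a high-copy ColE1/pUC-type origin and selected with ampicillin through the β-lactamase gene. The annotation also picks up short remnants of lac regulatory sequences and of SV40 origin and poly(A) sequences in the backbone.

The transfer cassette lies between a truncated HIV-1 5' LTR and a self-inactivating ΔU3 3' LTR. It contains the Ψ packaging signal with a partial gag sequence, the Rev response element for Rev-dependent export of the genomic RNA, and the cPPT/CTS element, which aids nuclear import during transduction. Small rev and nef fragments are also annotated as residual HIV-1 sequence. Viral proteins are therefore expected to be supplied in trans from separate packaging plasmids.

Within the cassette, the human EF-1α promoter drives the EPHA3 coding sequence, which was inserted by Gateway recombination and is flanked by attB1 and attB2 sites. A V5 epitope tag sits just downstream of attB2, but the record does not say whether the EPHA3 reading frame continues into it. An EMCV IRES followed by EGFP allows transduced cells to be identified by fluorescence from the same transcript, and a WPRE enhances expression. No mammalian drug-selection marker is annotated. The stated purpose is lentiviral expression of EPHA3. The associated publication concerns systematic functional annotation of somatic cancer mutations, so this wild-type clone may have served as a reference for mutant alleles, although the record does not say so.
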