Addgene plasmid #116733: pHAGE-EPHA3
Purpose: Lentiviral expression of EPHA3
Depositing lab: Gordon Mills & Kenneth Scott. Depositing organization: Baylor College of Medicine. Publication: Systematic Functional Annotation of Somatic Mutations in Cancer. Ng PK, Li J, Jeong KJ, Shao S, Chen H, Tsang YH, Sengupta S, Wang Z, Bhavana VH, Tran R, Soewito S, Minussi DC, Moreno D, Kong K, Dogruluk T, Lu H, Gao J, Tokheim C, Zhou DC, Johnson AM, Zeng J, Ip CKM, Ju Z, Wester M, Yu S, Li Y, Vellano CP, Schultz N, Karchin R, Ding L, Lu Y, Cheung LWT, Chen K, Shaw KR, Meric-Bernstam F, Scott KL, Yi S, Sahni N, Liang H, Mills GB. Cancer Cell. 2018 Mar 12;33(3):450-462.e10. doi: 10.1016/j.ccell.2018.01.021. PubMed 29533785.
Backbone
  Vector backbone: pHAGE
  Vector type: Lentiviral
Growth in bacteria
  Bacterial resistance: Ampicillin, 100 μg/mL
  Growth temperature: 37°C
  Growth strain: Stbl3
  Copy number: High Copy
Gene/Insert
  Gene/Insert name: EPHA3
  Species: H. sapiens (human)
  Mutation: WT
  Entrez Gene: EPHA3 (a.k.a. EK4, ETK, ETK1, HEK, HEK4, TYRO4)
  Cloning method: Gateway Cloning
Terms and licenses: Academic/Nonprofit Terms; Industry Terms: Not Available to Industry
How to cite: pHAGE-EPHA3 was a gift from Gordon Mills & Kenneth Scott (Addgene plasmid # 116733 ; http://n2t.net/addgene:116733 ; RRID:Addgene_116733)
