>Addgene plasmid #116733 | pHAGE-EPHA3 | depositor partial sequence | sequence record 219608 | insert
ATGGATTGTCAGCTCTCCATCCTCCTCCTTCTCAGCTGCTCTGTTCTCGACAGCTTCGGGGAACTGATTC
CGCAGCCTTCCAATGAAGTCAATCTACTGGATTCAAAAACAATTCAAGGGGAGCTGGGCTGGATCTCTTA
TCCATCACATGGGTGGGAAGAGATCAGTGGTGTGGATGAACATTACACACCCATCAGGACTTACCAGGTG
TGCAATGTCATGGACCACAGTCAAAACAATTGGCTGAGAACAAACTGGGTCCCCAGGAACTCAGCTCAGA
AGATTTATGTGGAGCTCAAGTTCACTCTACGAGACTGCAATAGCATTCCATTGGTTTTAGGAACTTGCAA
GGAGACATTCAACCTGTACTACATGGAGTCTGATGATGATCATGGGGTGAAATTTCGAGAGCATCAGTTT
ACAAAGATTGACACCATTGCAGCTGATGAAAGTTTCACTCAAATGGATCTTGGGGACCGTATTCTGAAGC
TCAACACTGAGATTAGAGAAGTAGGTCCTGTCAACAAGAAGGGATTTTATTTGGCATTTCAAGATGTTGG
TGCTTGTGTTGCCTTGGTGTCTGTGAGAGTATACTTCAAAAAGTGCCCATTTACAGTGAAGAATCTGGCT
ATGTTTCCAGACACGGTACCCATGGACTCCCAGTCCCTGGTGGAGGTTAGAGGGTCTTGTGTCAACAATT
CTAAGGAGGAAGATCCTCCAAGGATGTACTGCAGTACAGAAGGCGAATGGCTTGTACCCATTGGCAAGTG
TTCCTGCAATGCTGGCTATGAAGAAAGAGGTTTTATGTGCCAAGCTTGTCGACCAGGTTTCTACAAGGCA
TTGGATGGTAATATGAAGTGTGCTAAGTGCCCGCCTCACAGTTCTACTCAGGAAGATGGTTCAATGAACT
GCAGGTGTGAGAATAATTACTTCCGGGCAGACAAAGACCCTCCATCCATGGCTTGTACCCGACCTCCATC
TTCACCAAGAAATGTTATCTCTAATATAAACGAGACCTCAGTTATCCTGGACTGGAGTTGGCCCCTGGAC
ACAGGAGGCCGGAAAGATGTTACCTTCAACATCATATGTAAAAAATGTGGGTGGAATATAAAACAGTGTG
AGCCATGCAGCCCAAATGTCCGCTTCCTCCCTCGACAGTTTGGACTCACCAACACCACGGTGACAGTGAC
AGACCTTCTGGCACATACTAACTACACCTTTGAGATTGATGCCGTTAATGGGGTGTCAGAGCTGAGCTCC
CCACCAAGACAGTTTGCTGCGGTCAGCATCACAACTAATCAGGCTGCTCCATCACCTGTCCTGACGATTA
AGAAAGATCGGACCTCCAGAAATAGCATCTCTTTGTCCTGGCAAGAACCTGAACATCCTAATGGGATCAT
ATTGGACTACGAGGTCAAATACTATGAAAAGCAGGAACAAGAAACAAGTTATACCATTCTGAGGGCAAGA
GGCACAAATGTTACCATCAGTAGCCTCAAGCCTGACACTATATACGTATTCCAAATCCGAGCCCGAACAG
CCGCTGGATATGGGACGAACAGCCGCAAGTTTGAGTTTGAAACTAGTCCAGACTCTTTCTCCATCTCTGG
TGAAAGTAGCCAAGTGGTCATGATCGCCATTTCAGCGGCAGTAGCAATTATTCTCCTCACTGTTGTCATC
TATGTTTTGATTGGGAGGTTCTGTGGCTATAAGTCAAAACATGGGGCAGATGAAAAAAGACTTCATTTTG
GCAATGGGCATTTAAAACTTCCAGGTCTCAGGACTTATGTTGACCCACATACATATGAAGACCCTACCCA
AGCTGTTCATGAGTTTGCCAAGGAATTGGATGCCACCAACATATCCATTGATAAAGTTGTTGGAGCAGGT
GAATTTGGAGAGGTGTGCAGTGGTCGCTTAAAACTTCCTTCAAAAAAAGAGATTTCAGTGGCCATTAAGA
CCCTGAAAGTTGGCTACACAGAAAAGCAGAGGAGAGACTTCCTGGGAGAAGCAAGCATTATGGGACAGTT
TGACCACCCCAATATCATTCGACTGGAAGGAGTTGTTACCAAAAGTAAGCCAGTTATGATTGTCACAGAA
TACATGGAGAATGGTTCCTTGGATAGTTTCCTACGTAAACACGATGCCCAGTTTACTGTCATTCAGCTAG
TGGGGATGCTTCGAGGGATAGCATCTGGCATGAAGTACCTGTCAGACATGGGCTATGTTCACCGAGACCT
CGCTGCTCGGAACATCTTGATCAACAGTAACTTGGTGTGTAAGGTTTCTGATTTCGGACTTTCGCGTGTC
CTGGAGGATGACCCAGAAGCTGCTTATACAACAAGAGGAGGGAAGATCCCAATCAGGTGGACATCACCAG
AAGCTATAGCCTACCGCAAGTTCACGTCAGCCAGCGATGTATGGAGTTATGGGATTGTTCTCTGGGAGGT
GATGTCTTATGGAGAGAGACCATACTGGGAGATGTCCAATCAGGATGTAATTAAAGCTGTAGATGAGGGC
TATCGACTGCCACCCCCCATGGACTGCCCAGCTGCCTTGTATCAGCTGATGCTGGACTGCTGGCAGAAAG
ACAGGAACAACAGACCCAAGTTTGAGCAGATTGTTAGTATTCTGGACAAGCTTATCCGGAATCCCGGCAG
CCTGAAGATCATCACCAGTGCAGCCGCAAGGCCATCAAACCTTCTTCTGGACCAAAGCAATGTGGATATC
ACTACCTTCCGCACAACAGGTGACTGGCTTAATGGTGTCTGGACAGCACACTGCAAGGAAATCTTCACGG
GTGTGGAGTACAGTTCTTGTGACACAATAGCCAAGATTTCCACAGATGACATGAAAAAGGTTGGTGTCAC
CGTGGTTGGGCCACAGAAGAAGATCATCAGTAGCATTAAAGCTCTAGAAACGCAATCAAAGAATGGCCCA
GTTCCCGTGTAA
